Addgene plasmid #216806: hSirt3-RFP
Purpose: Human Sirt3-RFP driven by the CaMKII promoter
Depositing lab: Ghazaleh Ashrafi. Depositing organization: Washington University in Saint Louis. Publication: Sirtuin3 ensures the metabolic plasticity of neurotransmission during glucose deprivation. Tiwari A, Hashemiaghdam A, Laramie MA, Maschi D, Haddad T, Stunault MI, Bergom C, Javaheri A, Klyachko V, Ashrafi G. J Cell Biol. 2024 Jan 1;223(1):e202305048. doi: 10.1083/jcb.202305048. Epub 2023 Nov 21. PubMed 37988067.
Backbone
  Vector backbone: pFCK(1.3)GW
  Backbone size w/o insert (bp): 9239
  Total vector size (bp): 11141
  Vector type: Mammalian Expression, Lentiviral
  Selectable markers: Zeocin ; bleomycin and phleomycin
Growth in bacteria
  Bacterial resistance: Ampicillin, 100 μg/mL
  Growth temperature: 37°C
  Growth strain: NEB Stable
  Copy number: Unknown
Gene/Insert
  Gene/Insert name: Sirt3 (alt names: sirtuin 3; NAD-dependent protein deacetylase sirtuin-3)
  Species: H. sapiens (human)
  Insert size (bp): 1902
  Entrez Gene: SIRT3 (a.k.a. SIR2L3)
  Promoter: CamKII
  Tag / fusion protein: mRFP1 (C terminal on insert)
  Cloning method: Restriction Enzyme; 5′ cloning site BamHI (not destroyed); 3′ cloning site Age1 (not destroyed)
  Sequencing primers: 5′ GAGGCTGTGAGCAGCCACAG; 3′ CATAGCGTAAAAGGAGCAACA
Terms and licenses: Academic/Nonprofit Terms; Industry Terms: Not Available to Industry
How to cite: hSirt3-RFP was a gift from Ghazaleh Ashrafi (Addgene plasmid # 216806 ; http://n2t.net/addgene:216806 ; RRID:Addgene_216806)
