[The description below was written by a language model from this plasmid's Addgene catalogue record and pLannotate feature annotations shown in this document.]
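Description:
hSirt3-RFP is a lentiviral mammalian expression plasmid of about 11.1 kb, built on the pFCK(1.3)GW backbone and designed to express human sirtuin 3 fused to a red fluorescent protein in neurons. It is propagated in E. coli through a high-copy ColE1/pUC-type origin with ampicillin selection (AmpR under its own bla promoter), and it also carries an f1 origin. A separate cassette outside the viral transfer region places the Sh ble gene (BleoR) under tandem SV40 and EM7 promoters with an SV40 polyadenylation signal. This gives Zeocin/bleomycin/phleomycin resistance in both mammalian and bacterial cells.

The transfer region begins with a CMV enhancer/promoter fused to a truncated HIV-1 5' LTR, which drives production of the viral genomic RNA in packaging cells. It is followed by the Ψ packaging signal with a partial gag sequence, the Rev response element for Rev-dependent nuclear export, and the cPPT/CTS element, which aids transduction. The internal promoter is a roughly 1.3 kb fragment of the mouse CaMKIIα promoter, commonly used to restrict expression to excitatory neurons. It drives the SIRT3 coding sequence, which encodes an NAD-dependent mitochondrial protein deacetylase. SIRT3 is joined at its C terminus to mRFP1, a monomeric DsRed derivative, and the insert was cloned between BamHI and AgeI sites. A WPRE downstream enhances transcript stability and expression. The cassette is closed by a truncated 3' LTR and a bGH polyadenylation signal.

The construct can be used by direct transfection or packaged into lentivirus to visualise and overexpress SIRT3 in neurons. The associated study concerns the role of SIRT3 in the metabolic plasticity of neurotransmission during glucose deprivation.
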