Features (pLannotate 1.2.2; 31 found; start..end, strand, type, name):
     31..83      -  misc_feature   bom (fragment): basis of mobility region from pBR322
    238..617     +  enhancer       CMV enhancer: human cytomegalovirus immediate early enhancer
    618..817     +  promoter       CMV promoter: human cytomegalovirus (CMV) immediate early promoter
    835..1015    +  LTR            5' LTR (truncated): truncated 5' long terminal repeat (LTR) from HIV-1
   1062..1187    +  misc_feature   HIV-1 Ψ: packaging signal of human immunodeficiency virus type 1
   1171..1534    +  CDS            HIV-1 gag (fragment): gag protein from human immunodeficiency virus 1; gag
   1680..1913    +  misc_feature   RRE: The Rev response element (RRE) of HIV-1 allows for Rev-dependent mRNA export from the nucleus to the cytoplasm.
   2290..2390    +  CDS            Rev (fragment): human immunodeficiency virus 1 (HIV-1) Rev protein; rev; enhances nuclear export of unspliced and incompletely spliced viral mRNAs
   2440..2557    +  misc_feature   cPPT/CTS: central polypurine tract and central termination sequence of HIV-1
   2602..3890    +  promoter       CaMKII promoter: promoter for the mouse calcium/calmodulin-dependent kinase II α subunit
   3906..5102    +  CDS            SIRT3: SIR3_HUMAN - Also known as SIR2L3. Experimental evidence at protein level: Swiss-Prot protein existence level 1. NAD-dependent protein deacetylase (PubMed:12186850, PubMed:12374852, PubMed:16788062, PubMed:18680753, PubMed:18794531, PubMed:23283301, PubMed:24121500, PubMed:24252090, PubMed:19535340). Activates or deactivates mitochondrial target proteins by deacetylating key lysine residues (PubMed:12186850, PubMed:12374852, PubMed:16788062, PubMed:18680753, PubMed:18794531, PubMed:23283301, PubMed:24121500, PubMed:24252090). Known targets include ACSS1, IDH, GDH, SOD2, PDHA1, LCAD, SDHA and t
   5130..5804    +  CDS            mRFP1: monomeric derivative of DsRed (Campbell et al., 2002) mammalian codon-optimized
   5805..5829    +  misc_feature   MCS (fragment): pBluescript multiple cloning site
   5829..6417    +  misc_feature   WPRE: woodchuck hepatitis virus posttranscriptional regulatory element
   6354..6935    +  CDS            nef (fragment): NEF_HV1H2 - Experimental evidence at protein level: Swiss-Prot protein existence level 1. Extracellular Nef protein targets CD4(+) T-lymphocytes for apoptosis by interacting with CXCR4 surface receptors. From Human immunodeficiency virus type 1 group M subtype B (isolate HXB2) (HIV-1).
   6942..7122    +  LTR            5' LTR (truncated): truncated 5' long terminal repeat (LTR) from HIV-1
   7154..7378    +  polyA_signal   bGH poly(A) signal: bovine growth hormone polyadenylation signal
   7382..7403    +  promoter       SV40 promoter (fragment): SV40 enhancer and early promoter
   7424..7852    +  rep_origin     f1 ori (sequence partly withheld): f1 bacteriophage origin of replication; arrow indicates direction of (+) strand synthesis
   7866..8195    +  promoter       SV40 promoter: SV40 enhancer and early promoter
   8243..8290    +  promoter       EM7 promoter: synthetic bacterial promoter&nbsp
   8309..8683    +  CDS            BleoR: antibiotic-binding protein; Sh ble from Streptoalloteichus hindustanus; confers resistance to bleomycin, phleomycin, and Zeocin™
   8693..8818    +  CDS            ble (fragment): BLE_KLEPN - Experimental evidence at protein level: Swiss-Prot protein existence level 1. Binding protein with a strong affinity to the bleomycin family of antibiotics. Binds to CL990; an antimitotic-antibiotic compound. From Klebsiella pneumoniae.
   8813..8934    +  polyA_signal   SV40 poly(A) signal: SV40 polyadenylation signal
   9005..9027    -  protein_bind   lac operator (fragment): The lac repressor binds to the lac operator to inhibit transcription in E. coli. This inhibition can be relieved by adding lactose or isopropyl-β-D-thiogalactopyranoside (IPTG). lac repressor encoded by lacI
   9031..9061    -  promoter       lac promoter: promoter for the E. coli lac operon
   9076..9097    -  protein_bind   CAP binding site: CAP binding activates transcription in the presence of cAMP. E. coli catabolite activator protein
   9110..9202    -  CDS            lacI (fragment): lac repressor; lacI; The lac repressor binds to the lac operator to inhibit transcription in E. coli. This inhibition can be relieved by adding lactose or isopropyl-β-D-thiogalactopyranoside (IPTG).
   9385..9973    -  rep_origin     ori: high-copy-number ColE1/pMB1/pBR322/pUC origin of replication
  10144..11004   -  CDS            AmpR: β-lactamase; bla; confers resistance to ampicillin, carbenicillin, and related antibiotics
  11005..11109   -  promoter       AmpR promoter: bla
>Addgene plasmid #216806 | hSirt3-RFP | addgene full sequence | sequence record 428819 | Addgene NGS Result
GTCGACGGATCGGGAGATCTCCCGATCCCCTATGGTGCACTCTCAGTACAATCTGCTCTGATGCCGCATA
GTTAAGCCAGTATCTGCTCCCTGCTTGTGTGTTGGAGGTCGCTGAGTAGTGCGCGAGCAAAATTTAAGCT
ACAACAAGGCAAGGCTTGACCGACAATTGCATGAAGAATCTGCTTAGGGTTAGGCGTTTTGCGCTGCTTC
GCGATGTACGGGCCAGATATACGCGTTGACATTGATTATTGACTAGTTATTAATAGTAATCAATTACGGG
GTCATTAGTTCATAGCCCATATATGGAGTTCCGCGTTACATAACTTACGGTAAATGGCCCGCCTGGCTGA
CCGCCCAACGACCCCCGCCCATTGACGTCAATAATGACGTATGTTCCCATAGTAACGCCAATAGGGACTT
TCCATTGACGTCAATGGGTGGAGTATTTACGGTAAACTGCCCACTTGGCAGTACATCAAGTGTATCATAT
GCCAAGTACGCCCCCTATTGACGTCAATGACGGTAAATGGCCCGCCTGGCATTATGCCCAGTACATGACC
TTATGGGACTTTCCTACTTGGCAGTACATCTACGTATTAGTCATCGCTATTACCATGGTGATGCGGTTTT
GGCAGTACATCAATGGGCGTGGATAGCGGTTTGACTCACGGGGATTTCCAAGTCTCCACCCCATTGACGT
CAATGGGAGTTTGTTTTGGCACCAAAATCAACGGGACTTTCCAAAATGTCGTAACAACTCCGCCCCATTG
ACGCAAATGGGCGGTAGGCGTGTACGGTGGGAGGTCTATATAAGCAGCGCGTTTTGCCTGTACTGGGTCT
CTCTGGTTAGACCAGATCTGAGCCTGGGAGCTCTCTGGCTAACTAGGGAACCCACTGCTTAAGCCTCAAT
AAAGCTTGCCTTGAGTGCTTCAAGTAGTGTGTGCCCGTCTGTTGTGTGACTCTGGTAACTAGAGATCCCT
CAGACCCTTTTAGTCAGTGTGGAAAATCTCTAGCAGTGGCGCCCGAACAGGGACTTGAAAGCGAAAGGGA
AACCAGAGGAGCTCTCTCGACGCAGGACTCGGCTTGCTGAAGCGCGCACGGCAAGAGGCGAGGGGCGGCG
ACTGGTGAGTACGCCAAAAATTTTGACTAGCGGAGGCTAGAAGGAGAGAGATGGGTGCGAGAGCGTCAGT
ATTAAGCGGGGGAGAATTAGATCGCGATGGGAAAAAATTCGGTTAAGGCCAGGGGGAAAGAAAAAATATA
AATTAAAACATATAGTATGGGCAAGCAGGGAGCTAGAACGATTCGCAGTTAATCCTGGCCTGTTAGAAAC
ATCAGAAGGCTGTAGACAAATACTGGGACAGCTACAACCATCCCTTCAGACAGGATCAGAAGAACTTAGA
TCATTATATAATACAGTAGCAACCCTCTATTGTGTGCATCAAAGGATAGAGATAAAAGACACCAAGGAAG
CTTTAGACAAGATAGAGGAAGAGCAAAACAAAAGTAAGACCACCGCACAGCAAGCGGCCGCTGATCTTCA
GACCTGGAGGAGGAGATATGAGGGACAATTGGAGAAGTGAATTATATAAATATAAAGTAGTAAAAATTGA
ACCATTAGGAGTAGCACCCACCAAGGCAAAGAGAAGAGTGGTGCAGAGAGAAAAAAGAGCAGTGGGAATA
GGAGCTTTGTTCCTTGGGTTCTTGGGAGCAGCAGGAAGCACTATGGGCGCAGCGTCAATGACGCTGACGG
TACAGGCCAGACAATTATTGTCTGGTATAGTGCAGCAGCAGAACAATTTGCTGAGGGCTATTGAGGCGCA
ACAGCATCTGTTGCAACTCACAGTCTGGGGCATCAAGCAGCTCCAGGCAAGAATCCTGGCTGTGGAAAGA
TACCTAAAGGATCAACAGCTCCTGGGGATTTGGGGTTGCTCTGGAAAACTCATTTGCACCACTGCTGTGC
CTTGGAATGCTAGTTGGAGTAATAAATCTCTGGAACAGATTTGGAATCACACGACCTGGATGGAGTGGGA
CAGAGAAATTAACAATTACACAAGCTTAATACACTCCTTAATTGAAGAATCGCAAAACCAGCAAGAAAAG
AATGAACAAGAATTATTGGAATTAGATAAATGGGCAAGTTTGTGGAATTGGTTTAACATAACAAATTGGC
TGTGGTATATAAAATTATTCATAATGATAGTAGGAGGCTTGGTAGGTTTAAGAATAGTTTTTGCTGTACT
TTCTATAGTGAATAGAGTTAGGCAGGGATATTCACCATTATCGTTTCAGACCCACCTCCCAACCCCGAGG
GGACCCGACAGGCCCGAAGGAATAGAAGAAGAAGGTGGAGAGAGAGACAGAGACAGATCCATTCGATTAG
TGAACGGATCGGCACTGCGTGCGCCAATTCTGCAGACAAATGGCAGTATTCATCCACAATTTTAAAAGAA
AAGGGGGGATTGGGGGGTACAGTGCAGGGGAAAGAATAGTAGACATAATAGCAACAGACATACAAACTAA
AGAATTACAAAAACAAATTACAAAAATTCAAAATTTTCGGGTTTATTACAGGGACAGCAGAGATCCAGTT
TGGTTAATTAACATTATGGCCTTAGGTCACTTCATCTCCATGGGGTTCTTCTTCTGATTTTCTAGAAAAT
GAGATGGGGGTGCAGAGAGCTTCCTCAGTGACCTGCCCAGGGTCACATCAGAAATGTCAGAGCTAGAACT
TGAACTCAGATTACTAATCTTAAATTCCATGCCTTGGGGGCATGCAAGTACGATATACAGAAGGAGTGAA
CTCATTAGGGCAGATGACCAATGAGTTTAGGAAAGAAGAGTCCAGGGCAGGGTACATCTACACCACCCGC
CCAGCCCTGGGTGAGTCCAGCCACGTTCACCTCATTATAGTTGCCTCTCTCCAGTCCTACCTTGACGGGA
AGCACAAGCAGAAACTGGGACAGGAGCCCCAGGAGACCAAATCTTCATGGTCCCTCTGGGAGGATGGGTG
GGGAGAGCTGTGGCAGAGGCCTCAGGAGGGGCCCTGCTGCTCAGTGGTGACAGATAGGGGTGAGAAAGCA
GACAGAGTCATTCCGTCAGCATTCTGGGTCTGTTTGGTACTTCTTCTCACGCTAAGGTGGCGGTGTGATA
TGCACAATGGCTAAAAAGCAGGGAGAGCTGGAAAGAAACAAGGACAGAGACAGAGGCCAAGTCAACCAGA
CCAATTCCCAGAGGAAGCAAAGAAACCATTACAGAGACTACAAGGGGGAAGGGAAGGAGAGATGAATTAG
CTTCCCCTGTAAACCTTAGAACCCAGCTGTTGCCAGGGCAACGGGGCAATACCTGTCTCTTCAGAGGAGA
TGAAGTTGCCAGGGTAACTACATCCTGTCTTTCTCAAGGACCATCCCAGAATGTGGCACCCACTAGCCGT
TACCATAGCAACTGCCTCTTTGCCCCACTTAATCCCATCCCGTCTGTTAAAAGGGCCCTATAGTTGGAGG
TGGGGGAGGTAGGAAGAGCGATGATCACTTGTGGACTAAGTTTGTTCGCATCCCCTTCTCCAACCCCCTC
AGTACATCACCCTGGGGGAACAGGGTCCACTTGCTCCTGGGCCCACACAGTCCTGCAGTATTGTGTATAT
AAGGCCAGGGCAAAGAGGAGCAGGTTTTAAAGTGAAAGGCAGGCAGGTGTTGGGGAGGCAGTTACCGGGG
CAACGGGAACAGGGCGTTTCGGAGGTGGTTGCCATGGGGACCTGGATGCTGACGAAGGCTCGCGAGGCTG
TGAGCAGCCACAGTGCCCTGCTCAGAAGCCCCAAGCTCGTCAGTCAAGCCGGTTCTCCGTTTGCACTCAG
GAGCACGGGCAGGCGAGTGGCCCCTAGTTCTGGGGGCAGCGGGGGATCCGCCACCATGGCGTTCTGGGGT
TGGCGCGCCGCGGCAGCCCTCCGGCTGTGGGGCCGGGTAGTTGAACGGGTCGAGGCCGGGGGAGGCGTGG
GGCCGTTTCAGGCCTGCGGCTGTCGGCTGGTGCTTGGCGGCAGGGACGATGTGAGTGCGGGGCTGAGAGG
CAGCCATGGGGCCCGCGGTGAGCCCTTGGACCCGGCGCGCCCCTTGCAGAGGCCTCCCAGACCCGAGGTG
CCCAGGGCATTCCGGAGGCAGCCGAGGGCAGCAGCTCCCAGTTTCTTCTTTTCGAGTATTAAAGGTGGAA
GAAGGTCCATATCTTTTTCTGTGGGTGCTTCAAGTGTTGTTGGAAGTGGAGGCAGCAGTGACAAGGGGAA
GCTTTCCCTGCAGGATGTAGCTGAGCTGATTCGGGCCAGAGCCTGCCAGAGGGTGGTGGTCATGGTGGGG
GCCGGCATCAGCACACCCAGTGGCATTCCAGACTTCAGATCGCCGGGGAGTGGCCTGTACAGCAACCTCC
AGCAGTACGATCTCCCGTACCCCGAGGCCATTTTTGAACTCCCATTCTTCTTTCACAACCCCAAGCCCTT
TTTCACTTTGGCCAAGGAGCTGTACCCTGGAAACTACAAGCCCAACGTCACTCACTACTTTCTCCGGCTG
CTTCATGACAAGGGGCTGCTTCTGCGGCTCTACACGCAGAACATCGATGGGCTTGAGAGAGTGTCGGGCA
TCCCTGCCTCAAAGCTGGTTGAAGCTCATGGAACCTTTGCCTCTGCCACCTGCACAGTCTGCCAAAGACC
CTTCCCAGGGGAGGACATTCGGGCTGACGTGATGGCAGACAGGGTTCCCCGCTGCCCGGTCTGCACCGGC
GTTGTGAAGCCCGACATTGTGTTCTTTGGGGAGCCGCTGCCCCAGAGGTTCTTGCTGCATGTGGTTGATT
TCCCCATGGCAGATCTGCTGCTCATCCTTGGGACCTCCCTGGAGGTGGAGCCTTTTGCCAGCTTGACCGA
GGCCGTGCGGAGCTCAGTTCCCCGACTGCTCATCAACCGGGACTTGGTGGGGCCCTTGGCTTGGCATCCT
CGCAGCAGGGACGTGGCCCAGCTGGGGGACGTGGTTCACGGCGTGGAAAGCCTAGTGGAGCTTCTGGGCT
GGACAGAAGAGATGCGGGACCTTGTGCAGCGGGAAACTGGGAAGCTTGATGGACCAGACAAAGAATTCGG
AGGACGACCGGTAGTAGCAGCCTCCTCCGAGGACGTCATCAAGGAGTTCATGCGCTTCAAGGTGCGCATG
GAGGGCTCCGTGAACGGCCACGAGTTCGAGATCGAGGGCGAGGGCGAGGGCCGCCCCTACGAGGGCACCC
AGACCGCCAAGCTGAAGGTGACCAAGGGCGGCCCCCTGCCCTTCGCCTGGGACATCCTGTCCCCTCAGTT
CCAGTACGGCTCCAAGGCCTACGTGAAGCACCCCGCCGACATCCCCGACTACTTGAAGCTGTCCTTCCCC
GAGGGCTTCAAGTGGGAGCGCGTGATGAACTTCGAGGACGGCGGCGTGGTGACCGTGACCCAGGACTCCT
CCCTGCAGGACGGCGAGTTCATCTACAAGGTGAAGCTGCGCGGCACCAACTTCCCCTCCGACGGCCCCGT
AATGCAGAAGAAGACCATGGGCTGGGAGGCCTCCACCGAGCGGATGTACCCCGAGGACGGCGCCCTGAAG
GGCGAGATCAAGATGAGGCTGAAGCTGAAGGACGGCGGCCACTACGACGCCGAGGTCAAGACCACCTACA
TGGCCAAGAAGCCCGTGCAGCTGCCCGGCGCCTACAAGACCGACATCAAGCTGGACATCACCTCCCACAA
CGAGGACTACACCATCGTGGAACAGTACGAGCGCGCCGAGGGCCGCCACTCCACCGGCGCCTAAGAATTC
GATATCAAGCTTATCGATAATCAACCTCTGGATTACAAAATTTGTGAAAGATTGACTGGTATTCTTAACT
ATGTTGCTCCTTTTACGCTATGTGGATACGCTGCTTTAATGCCTTTGTATCATGCTATTGCTTCCCGTAT
GGCTTTCATTTTCTCCTCCTTGTATAAATCCTGGTTGCTGTCTCTTTATGAGGAGTTGTGGCCCGTTGTC
AGGCAACGTGGCGTGGTGTGCACTGTGTTTGCTGACGCAACCCCCACTGGTTGGGGCATTGCCACCACCT
GTCAGCTCCTTTCCGGGACTTTCGCTTTCCCCCTCCCTATTGCCACGGCGGAACTCATCGCCGCCTGCCT
TGCCCGCTGCTGGACAGGGGCTCGGCTGTTGGGCACTGACAATTCCGTGGTGTTGTCGGGGAAATCATCG
TCCTTTCCTTGGCTGCTCGCCTGTGTTGCCACCTGGATTCTGCGCGGGACGTCCTTCTGCTACGTCCCTT
CGGCCCTCAATCCAGCGGACCTTCCTTCCCGCGGCCTGCTGCCGGCTCTGCGGCCTCTTCCGCGTCTTCG
CCTTCGCCCTCAGACGAGTCGGATCTCCCTTTGGGCCGCCTCCCCGCATCGATACCGTCGACCTCGAGAC
CTAGAAAAACATGGAGCAATCACAAGTAGCAATACAGCAGCTACCAATGCTGATTGTGCCTGGCTAGAAG
CACAAGAGGAGGAGGAGGTGGGTTTTCCAGTCACACCTCAGGTACCTTTAAGACCAATGACTTACAAGGC
AGCTGTAGATCTTAGCCACTTTTTAAAAGAAAAGGGGGGACTGGAAGGGCTAATTCACTCCCAACGAAGA
CAAGATATCCTTGATCTGTGGATCTACCACACACAAGGCTACTTCCCTGATTGGCAGAACTACACACCAG
GGCCAGGGATCAGATATCCACTGACCTTTGGATGGTGCTACAAGCTAGTACCAGTTGAGCAAGAGAAGGT
AGAAGAAGCCAATGAAGGAGAGAACACCCGCTTGTTACACCCTGTGAGCCTGCATGGGATGGATGACCCG
GAGAGAGAAGTATTAGAGTGGAGGTTTGACAGCCGCCTAGCATTTCATCACATGGCCCGAGAGCTGCATC
CGGACTGTACTGGGTCTCTCTGGTTAGACCAGATCTGAGCCTGGGAGCTCTCTGGCTAACTAGGGAACCC
ACTGCTTAAGCCTCAATAAAGCTTGCCTTGAGTGCTTCAAGTAGTGTGTGCCCGTCTGTTGTGTGACTCT
GGTAACTAGAGATCCCTCAGACCCTTTTAGTCAGTGTGGAAAATCTCTAGCAGGGCCCGTTTAAACCCGC
TGATCAGCCTCGACTGTGCCTTCTAGTTGCCAGCCATCTGTTGTTTGCCCCTCCCCCGTGCCTTCCTTGA
CCCTGGAAGGTGCCACTCCCACTGTCCTTTCCTAATAAAATGAGGAAATTGCATCGCATTGTCTGAGTAG
GTGTCATTCTATTCTGGGGGGTGGGGTGGGGCAGGACAGCAAGGGGGAGGATTGGGAAGACAATAGCAGG
CATGCTGGGGATGCGGTGGGCTCTATGGCTTCTGAGGCGGAAAGAACCAGCTGGGGCTCTAGGGGGTATC
CCC
[124 nt withheld, positions 7424-7547]
C
[91 nt withheld, positions 7549-7639]
A
[49 nt withheld, positions 7641-7689]
CCTTTGACGTTGGAGTCCACGTTCTTT
[37 nt withheld, positions 7717-7753]
ACCCTATCTCGGTCTATTCTTTTGATTTATAAGGGATTTTGCCGATTTCGGCCTATTGGTTAAAAAATGA
GCTGATTTAACAAAAATTTAACGCGAATTAATTCTGTGGAATGTGTGTCAGTTAGGGTGTGGAAAGTCCC
CAGGCTCCCCAGCAGGCAGAAGTATGCAAAGCATGCATCTCAATTAGTCAGCAACCAGGTGTGGAAAGTC
CCCAGGCTCCCCAGCAGGCAGAAGTATGCAAAGCATGCATCTCAATTAGTCAGCAACCATAGTCCCGCCC
CTAACTCCGCCCATCCCGCCCCTAACTCCGCCCAGTTCCGCCCATTCTCCGCCCCATGGCTGACTAATTT
TTTTTATTTATGCAGAGGCCGAGGCCGCCTCTGCCTCTGAGCTATTCCAGAAGTAGTGAGGAGGCTTTTT
TGGAGGCCTAGGCTTTTGCAAAAAGCTCCCGGGAGCTTGTATATCCATTTTCGGATCTGATCAGCACGTG
TTGACAATTAATCATCGGCATAGTATATCGGCATAGTATAATACGACAAGGTGAGGAACTAAACCATGGC
CAAGTTGACCAGTGCCGTTCCGGTGCTCACCGCGCGCGACGTCGCCGGAGCGGTCGAGTTCTGGACCGAC
CGGCTCGGGTTCTCCCGGGACTTCGTGGAGGACGACTTCGCCGGTGTGGTCCGGGACGACGTGACCCTGT
TCATCAGCGCGGTCCAGGACCAGGTGGTGCCGGACAACACCCTGGCCTGGGTGTGGGTGCGCGGCCTGGA
CGAGCTGTACGCCGAGTGGTCGGAGGTCGTGTCCACGAACTTCCGGGACGCCTCCGGGCCGGCCATGACC
GAGATCGGCGAGCAGCCGTGGGGGCGGGAGTTCGCCCTGCGCGACCCGGCCGGCAACTGCGTGCACTTCG
TGGCCGAGGAGCAGGACTGACACGTGCTACGAGATTTCGATTCCACCGCCGCCTTCTATGAAAGGTTGGG
CTTCGGAATCGTTTTCCGGGACGCCGGCTGGATGATCCTCCAGCGCGGGGATCTCATGCTGGAGTTCTTC
GCCCACCCCAACTTGTTTATTGCAGCTTATAATGGTTACAAATAAAGCAATAGCATCACAAATTTCACAA
ATAAAGCATTTTTTTCACTGCATTCTAGTTGTGGTTTGTCCAAACTCATCAATGTATCTTATCATGTCTG
TATACCGTCGACCTCTAGCTAGAGCTTGGCGTAATCATGGTCATAGCTGTTTCCTGTGTGAAATTGTTAT
CCGCTCACAATTCCACACAACATACGAGCCGGAAGCATAAAGTGTAAAGCCTGGGGTGCCTAATGAGTGA
GCTAACTCACATTAATTGCGTTGCGCTCACTGCCCGCTTTCCAGTCGGGAAACCTGTCGTGCCAGCTGCA
TTAATGAATCGGCCAACGCGCGGGGAGAGGCGGTTTGCGTATTGGGCGCTCTTCCGCTTCCTCGCTCACT
GACTCGCTGCGCTCGGTCGTTCGGCTGCGGCGAGCGGTATCAGCTCACTCAAAGGCGGTAATACGGTTAT
CCACAGAATCAGGGGATAACGCAGGAAAGAACATGTGAGCAAAAGGCCAGCAAAAGGCCAGGAACCGTAA
AAAGGCCGCGTTGCTGGCGTTTTTCCATAGGCTCCGCCCCCCTGACGAGCATCACAAAAATCGACGCTCA
AGTCAGAGGTGGCGAAACCCGACAGGACTATAAAGATACCAGGCGTTTCCCCCTGGAAGCTCCCTCGTGC
GCTCTCCTGTTCCGACCCTGCCGCTTACCGGATACCTGTCCGCCTTTCTCCCTTCGGGAAGCGTGGCGCT
TTCTCATAGCTCACGCTGTAGGTATCTCAGTTCGGTGTAGGTCGTTCGCTCCAAGCTGGGCTGTGTGCAC
GAACCCCCCGTTCAGCCCGACCGCTGCGCCTTATCCGGTAACTATCGTCTTGAGTCCAACCCGGTAAGAC
ACGACTTATCGCCACTGGCAGCAGCCACTGGTAACAGGATTAGCAGAGCGAGGTATGTAGGCGGTGCTAC
AGAGTTCTTGAAGTGGTGGCCTAACTACGGCTACACTAGAAGAACAGTATTTGGTATCTGCGCTCTGCTG
AAGCCAGTTACCTTCGGAAAAAGAGTTGGTAGCTCTTGATCCGGCAAACAAACCACCGCTGGTAGCGGTG
GTTTTTTTGTTTGCAAGCAGCAGATTACGCGCAGAAAAAAAGGATCTCAAGAAGATCCTTTGATCTTTTC
TACGGGGTCTGACGCTCAGTGGAACGAAAACTCACGTTAAGGGATTTTGGTCATGAGATTATCAAAAAGG
ATCTTCACCTAGATCCTTTTAAATTAAAAATGAAGTTTTAAATCAATCTAAAGTATATATGAGTAAACTT
GGTCTGACAGTTACCAATGCTTAATCAGTGAGGCACCTATCTCAGCGATCTGTCTATTTCGTTCATCCAT
AGTTGCCTGACTCCCCGTCGTGTAGATAACTACGATACGGGAGGGCTTACCATCTGGCCCCAGTGCTGCA
ATGATACCGCGAGACCCACGCTCACCGGCTCCAGATTTATCAGCAATAAACCAGCCAGCCGGAAGGGCCG
AGCGCAGAAGTGGTCCTGCAACTTTATCCGCCTCCATCCAGTCTATTAATTGTTGCCGGGAAGCTAGAGT
AAGTAGTTCGCCAGTTAATAGTTTGCGCAACGTTGTTGCCATTGCTACAGGCATCGTGGTGTCACGCTCG
TCGTTTGGTATGGCTTCATTCAGCTCCGGTTCCCAACGATCAAGGCGAGTTACATGATCCCCCATGTTGT
GCAAAAAAGCGGTTAGCTCCTTCGGTCCTCCGATCGTTGTCAGAAGTAAGTTGGCCGCAGTGTTATCACT
CATGGTTATGGCAGCACTGCATAATTCTCTTACTGTCATGCCATCCGTAAGATGCTTTTCTGTGACTGGT
GAGTACTCAACCAAGTCATTCTGAGAATAGTGTATGCGGCGACCGAGTTGCTCTTGCCCGGCGTCAATAC
GGGATAATACCGCGCCACATAGCAGAACTTTAAAAGTGCTCATCATTGGAAAACGTTCTTCGGGGCGAAA
ACTCTCAAGGATCTTACCGCTGTTGAGATCCAGTTCGATGTAACCCACTCGTGCACCCAACTGATCTTCA
GCATCTTTTACTTTCACCAGCGTTTCTGGGTGAGCAAAAACAGGAAGGCAAAATGCCGCAAAAAAGGGAA
TAAGGGCGACACGGAAATGTTGAATACTCATACTCTTCCTTTTTCAATATTATTGAAGCATTTATCAGGG
TTATTGTCTCATGAGCGGATACATATTTGAATGTATTTAGAAAAATAAACAAATAGGGGTTCCGCGCACA
TTTCCCCGAAAAGTGCCACCTGAC
